>Addgene plasmid #202359 | Talin-XT58-Cterminal-mEmerald | addgene full sequence | sequence record 402899 | Addgene NGS Result
TTATTAATAGTAATCAATTACGGGGTCATTAGTTCATAGCCCATATATGGAGTTCCGCGTTACATAACTT
ACGGTAAATGGCCCGCCTGGCTGACCGCCCAACGACCCCCGCCCATTGACGTCAATAATGACGTATGTTC
CCATAGTAACGCCAATAGGGACTTTCCATTGACGTCAATGGGTGGAGTATTTACGGTAAACTGCCCACTT
GGCAGTACATCAAGTGTATCATATGCCAAGTACGCCCCCTATTGACGTCAATGACGGTAAATGGCCCGCC
TGGCATTATGCCCAGTACATGACCTTATGGGACTTTCCTACTTGGCAGTACATCTACGTATTAGTCATCG
CTATTACCATGGTGATGCGGTTTTGGCAGTACATCAATGGGCGTGGATAGCGGTTTGACTCACGGGGATT
TCCAAGTCTCCACCCCATTGACGTCAATGGGAGTTTGTTTTGGCACCAAAATCAACGGGACTTTCCAAAA
TGTCGTAACAACTCCGCCCCATTGACGCAAATGGGCGGTAGGCGTGTACGGTGGGAGGTCTATATAAGCA
GAGCTGGTTTAGTGAACCGTCAGATCCGCTAGCGCTACCGGACTCAGATCTCGAGCTCAAGCTTCGAATT
CTAGCCACCATGGTTGCGCTTTCGCTGAAGATTAGCATTGGGAATGTGGTGAAGACGATGCAATTTGAGC
CATCTACCATGGTGTACGACGCCTGCCGCATGATTCGTGAGCGGATCCCAGAGGCCCTGGCTGGCCCTCC
CAACGACTTTGGGCTCTTTCTGTCAGATGATGACCCCAAAAAAGGCATCTGGCTAGAGGCTGGGAAAGCT
TTGGACTACTACATGCTCCGAAATGGGGACACCATGGAGTACAGAAAAAAGCAAAGACCCCTGAAGATAC
GGATGTTAGACGGAACGGTGAAGACTATCATGGTGGATGACTCCAAGACCGTCACAGACATGCTCATGAC
CATTTGTGCCCGAATTGGTATCACCAACCATGATGAGTATTCACTGGTTCGAGAGCTGATGGAAGAAAAG
AAAGATGAGGGGACAGGGACCCTGAGAAAAGACAAGACCCTACTGCGAGATGAAAAGAAGATGGAGAAGC
TAAAGCAGAAGTTGCACACAGACGATGAGTTGAACTGGCTGGACCATGGGCGGACACTGAGGGAACAGGG
AGTGGAAGAGCATGAGACGTTGCTGCTGCGGAGAAAGTTCTTCTACTCAGACCAGAATGTGGATTCCCGC
GACCCTGTACAGCTGAACCTTCTCTATGTGCAGGCACGAGATGACATCCTGAATGGCTCCCATCCTGTCT
CCTTTGACAAGGCCTGTGAATTTGCAGGCTTCCAGTGCCAGATCCAGTTTGGACCTCACAATGAACAGAA
GCACAAGGCTGGCTTCCTTGACCTGAAGGACTTCCTGCCCAAGGAGTATGTGAAGCAGAAGGGAGAGCGT
AAGATCTTTCAGGCACACAAGAATTGTGGGCAGATGAGTGAAATTGAGGCCAAGGTACGCTACGTGAAGC
TGGCCCGTTCCCTCAAGACTTACGGTGTCTCCTTCTTCCTAGTCAAGGAAAAGATGAAGGGGAAGAATAA
ACTGGTGCCCAGGCTGTTGGGCATCACTAAGGAGTGTGTGATGCGTGTGGATGAGAAGACCAAGGAGGTG
ATTCAGGAATGGAGCCTCACCAACATCAAACGCTGGGCTGCCTCTCCCAAGAGCTTTACTCTGGACTTTG
GAGACTATCAGGATGGCTACTACTCAGTACAGACGACAGAAGGCGAGCAGATCGCACAGCTCATTGCTGG
CTACATAGATATCATCCTTAAGAAGAAAAAAAGCAAGGACCATTTTGGGCTGGAGGGAGATGAAGAGTCT
ACTATGTTGGAGGACTCAGTGTCTCCCAAAAAGTCAACAGTCCTTCAGCAGCAGTACAACCGAGTGGGGA
AAGTGGAGCACGGCTCTGTGGCTCTGCCAGCCATCATGCGCTCTGGAGCCTCTGGTCCTGAGAATTTCCA
GGTGGGGAGCATGCCACCTGCCCAGCAGCAGATCACCAGTGGCCAGATGCACCGAGGACACATGCCACCT
CTGACTTCAGCCCAGCAGGCGCTCACTGGAACCATTAACTCCAGCATGCAGGCTGTGCAGGCTGCCCAGG
CCACTCTGGATGACTTTGAGACTCTACCCCCTCTTGGCCAGGATGCTGCCTCCAAAGCTTGGCGTAAGAA
CAAGATGGATGAATCAAAGCATGAGATCCACTCCCAGGTAGATGCCATCACAGCTGGCACTGCCTCTGTG
GTAAACCTGACAGCAGGAGATCCTGCAGAGACAGACTATACAGCAGTGGGCTGTGCAGTCACCACCATCT
CTTCCAACCTGACGGAGATGTCCCGTGGGGTGAAGCTATTGGCTGCCCTGCTGGAGGATGAAGGCGGCAA
TGGCCGGCCCCTTCTGCAAGCAGCAAAGGGCCTTGCAGGGGCTGTGTCGGAACTGCTTCGCAGTGCTCAG
CCCGCCAGCGCTGAGCCTCGTCAGAACCTGCTGCAGGCAGCCGGGAACGTGGGCCAGGCCAGTGGGGAGC
TGTTGCAGCAAATTGGGGAAAGTGACACTGACCCCCACTTCCAGGATGTTCTAATGCAGCTAGCAAACGC
AGTGGCAAGTGCTGCAGCCGCCCTGGTCCTCAAGGCCAAGAGTGTGGCCCAGCGCACAGAGGATTCCGGG
CTTCAGACCCAAGTGATTGCTGCAGCTACGCAATGTGCTCTGTCCACTTCCCAGCTGGTGGCCTGTACCA
AGGTGGTAGCACCTACAATCAGCTCACCTGTGTGCCAAGAACAGCTAGTCGAGGCTGGGCGACTGGTGGC
CAAAGCTGTGGAGGGCTGTGTGTCTGCCTCGCAAGCAGCTACAGAAGATGGACAGCTGCTTCGAGGGGTA
GGAGCAGCAGCCACGGCTGTCACCCAGGCCCTCAATGAGCTGCTGCAGCACGTGAAGGCCCACGCCACCG
GAGCTGGGCCTGCCGGTCGGTATGACCAAGCCACTGATACCATCCTCACCGTCACTGAAAACATCTTCAG
CTCCATGGGTGATGCTGGGGAGATGGTGCGCCAGGCCCGCATCCTGGCCCAAGCCACCTCAGACCTGGTC
AATGCTATCAAGGCCGATGCTGAGGGGGAGAGTGATCTGGAGAACTCTAGAAAGCTCCTGAGTGCTGCCA
AGATCCTCGCTGATGCCACCGCCAAGATGGTGGAGGCGGCCAAGGGAGCAGCCGCCCACCCTGACAGTGA
GGAACAGCAGCAGCGACTGCGTGAAGCAGCTGAGGGGCTTCGCATGGCCACCAATGCAGCTGCGCAGAAC
GCCATCAAGAAGCCCAAACTGAACCCGAAGAAAGCCCGTGCCTACGGGCCAGGCATCGAGCCCACAGGCA
ACATGGTGAAGAAGCGGGCAGAGTTCACTGTGGAAACCAGAAGTGCTGGCCAGGGAGAGGTGCTGGTGTA
CGTGGAGGACCCGGCCGGACACCAGGAGGAGGCAAAAGTGACCGCCAATAACGACAAGAACCGCACCTTC
TCCGTCTGGTACGTCCCCGAGGTGACGGGGACTCATAAGGTTACTGTGCTCTTTGCTGGCCAGCACATCG
CCAAGAGCCCCTTCGAGGTGTACGTGGATAAGTCACAGGGTGACGCCAGCAAAGTGACAGCCCAAGGTCC
CGGCCTGGAGCCCAGTGGCAACATCGCCAACAAGACCACCTACTTTGAGATCTTTACGGCAGGAGCTGGC
ACGGGCGAGGTCGAGGTTGTGATCCAGGACCCCATGGGACAGAAGGGCACGGTAGAGCCTCAGCTGGAGG
CCCGGGGCGACAGCACATACCGCTGCAGCTACCAGCCCACCATGGAGGGCGTCCACACCGTGCACGTCAC
GTTTGCCGGCGTGCCCATCCCTCGCAGCCCCTACACTGTCACTGTTGGCCAAGCCTGTAACCCGAGTGCC
TGCCGGGCGGTTGGCCGGGGCCTCCAGCCCAAGGGTGTGCGGGTGAAGGAGACAGCTGACTTCAAGGTGT
ACACAAAGGGCGCTGGCAGTGGGGAGCTGAAGGTCACCGTGAAGGGCCCCAAGGGAGAGGAGCGCGTGAA
GCAGAAGGACCTGGGGGATGGCGTGTATGGCTTCGAGTATTACCCCATGGTCCCTGGAACCTATATCGTC
ACCATCACGTGGGGTGGTCAGAACATCGGGCGCAGTCCCTTCGAAGTGAAGGTGGGCACCGAGTGTGGCA
ATCAGAAGGTACGGGCCTGGGGCCCTGGGCTGGAGGGCGGCGTCGTTGGCAAGTCAGCAGACTTTGTGGT
GGAGGCTATCGGGGACGACGTGGGCACGCTGGGCTTCTCGGTGGAAGGGCCATCGCAGGCTAAGATCGAA
TGTGACGACAAGGGCGACGGCTCCTGTGATGTGCGCTACTGGCCGCAGGAGGCTGGCGAGTATGCCGTTC
ACGTGCTGTGCAACAGCGAAGACATCCGCCTCAGCCCCTTCATGGCTGACATCCGTGACGCGCCCCAGGA
CTTCCACCCAGACAGGGTGAAGGCACGTGGGCCTGGATTGGAGAAGACAGGTGTGGCCGTCAACAAGCCA
GCAGAGTTCACAGTGGATGCCAAGCACGGTGGCAAGGCCCCACTTCGGGTCCAAGTCCAGGACAATGAAG
GCTGCCCTGTGGAGGCGTTGGTCAAGGACAACGGCAATGGCACTTACAGCTGCTCCTACGTGCCCAGGAA
GCCGGTGAAGCACACAGCCATGGTGTCCTGGGGAGGCGTCAGCATCCCCAACAGCCCCTTCAGGGTGAAT
GTGGGAGCTGGCAGCCACCCCAACAAGGTCAAAGTATACGGCCCCGGAGTAGCCAAGACAGGGCTCAAGG
CCCACGAGCCCACCTACTTCACTGTGGACTGCGCCGAGGCTGGCCAGGGGGACGTCAGCATCGGCATCAA
GTGTGCCCCTGGAGTGGTAGGCCCCGCCGAAGCTGACATCGACTTCGACATCATCCGCAATGACAATGAC
ACCTTCACGGTCAAGTACACGCCCCGGGGGGCTGGCAGCTACACCATTATGGTCCTCTTTGCTGACCAGG
CCACGCCCACCAGCCCCATCCGAGTCAAGGTGGAGCCCTCTCATGACGCCAGTAAGGTGAAGGCCGAGGG
CCCTGGCCTCAGTCGCACTGGTGTCGAGCTTGGCAAGCCCACCCACTTCACAGTAAATGCCAAAGCTGCT
GGCAAAGGCAAGCTGGACGTCCAGTTCTCAGGACTCACCAAGGGGGATGCAGTGCGAGATGTGGACATCA
TCGACCACCATGACAACACCTACACAGTCAAGTACACGCCTGTCCAGCAGGGTCCAGTAGGCGTCAATGT
CACTTATGGAGGGGATCCCATCCCTAAGAGCCCTTTCTCAGTGGCAGTATCTCCAAGCCTGGACCTCAGC
AAGATCAAGGTGTCTGGCCTGGGAGAGAAGGTGGACGTTGGCAAAGACCAGGAGTTCACAGTCAAATCAA
AGGGTGCTGGTGGTCAAGGCAAAGTGGCATCCAAGATTGTGGGCCCCTCGGGTGCAGCGGTGCCCTGCAA
GGTGGAGCCAGGCCTGGGGGCTGACAACAGTGTGGTGCGCTTCCTGCCCCGTGAGGAAGGGCCCTATGAG
GTGGAGGTGACCTATGACGGCGTGCCCGTGCCTGGCAGCCCCTTTCCTCTGGAAGCTGTGGGTACCCAGG
CCTGCATTACAGCAGCCAGTGCTGTGTCTGGTATCATTGCTGACCTCGACACCACCATCATGTTCGCTAC
TGCTGGCACACTTAACCGTGAGGGTGCTGAAACTTTTGCTGACCACCGGGAGGGTATCTTAAAGACAGCA
AAGGTTCTTGTGGAGGACACCAAGGTCCTAGTGCAGAATGCAGCTGGGAGCCAGGAGAAGTTGGCACAAG
CCGCCCAGTCCTCCGTGGCCACCATTACCCGCCTCGCTGATGTGGTCAAGCTCGGTGCAGCCAGCCTAGG
AGCCGAAGACCCTGAAACTCAGGTGGTGCTGATCAATGCAGTAAAGGACGTAGCCAAGGCCCTGGGTGAC
CTCATCAGCGCTACGAAGGCTGCAGCGGGCAAAGTTGGGGATGACCCTGCAGTGTGGCAGCTCAAGAACT
CTGCCAAGGTGATGGTGACCAATGTGACATCATTGCTCAAGACAGTGAAGGCTGTGGAAGATGAGGCCAC
CAAAGGCACACGGGCCCTAGAGGCAACCACAGAGCACATACGTCAGGAACTGGCGGTCTTCTGTTCCCCA
GAGCCACCTGCCAAGACCTCTACCCCTGAAGACTTCATCCGAATGACCAAGGGTATTACTATGGCAACAG
CCAAAGCCGTTGCTGCTGGCAATTCCTGTCGACAGGAAGATGTCATTGCCACAGCCAATCTGAGCCGACG
GGCTATTGCGGACATGCTTCGGGCTTGCAAGGAAGCAGCTTTCCACCCAGAAGTGGCGCCTGATGTACGG
CTCCGAGCCCTGCACTATGGCCGGGAGTGTGCCAATGGTTACCTGGAACTGCTGGACCACGTGCTGCTGA
CCCTTCAGAAGCCAAACCCAGACCTGAAGCAGCAGCTAACTGGACACTCAAAGCGGGTTGCTGGCTCTGT
GACTGAGCTCATCCAGGCTGCTGAAGCCATGAAAGGAACAGAGTGGGTGGACCCAGAGGACCCTACTGTC
ATTGCTGAGAATGAGCTCTTGGGAGCCGCAGCCGCCATCGAGGCTGCAGCCAAGAAGCTGGAGCAGCTGA
AGCCCAGGGCCAAACCCAAGGAGGCGGATGAGTCCTTGAACTTTGAGGAACAAATCCTAGAAGCTGCCAA
GTCCATCGCTGCAGCCACCAGTGCACTGGTAAAGGCTGCGTCAGCAGCCCAGAGGGAGCTGGTGGCTCAA
GGAAAGGTGGGCGCCATTCCAGCCAATGCACTGGATGATGGGCAGTGGTCGCAGGGCCTCATTTCCGCTG
CCCGTATGGTGGCTGCGGCCACCAACAATCTGTGTGAAGCAGCTAACGCAGCTGTCCAGGGCCATGCTAG
CCAGGAGAAACTCATTTCCTCAGCCAAGCAAGTAGCTGCCTCCACAGCTCAGCTCCTGGTAGCTTGCAAG
GTCAAAGCAGATCAGGACTCTGAGGCAATGAAACGGCTCCAGGCTGCTGGCAATGCAGTGAAGAGGGCCT
CAGATAACCTGGTAAAGGCGGCCCAGAAAGCTGCAGCCTTCGAAGACCAGGAGAATGAGACGGTGGTGGT
GAAGGAGAAAATGGTTGGGGGCATTGCCCAGATTATCGCAGCACAGGAAGAGATGCTTCGGAAGGAACGA
GAGCTGGAAGAGGCTCGGAAAAAGCTCGCCCAGATCCGGCAGCAGCAGTACAAGTTCTTGCCTTCAGAGC
TTCGAGACGAGCACGGCGCTGGGTCCGGGTCCGGGCAAGGGTCCGGCGCAGGCTCCGCGTCCCGATCACC
GGTCGCCACCATGGTGAGCAAGGGCGAGGAGCTGTTCACCGGGGTGGTGCCCATCCTGGTCGAGCTGGAC
GGCGACGTAAACGGCCACAAGTTCAGCGTGTCCGGCGAGGGCGAGGGCGATGCCACCTACGGCAAGCTGA
CCCTGAAGTTCATCTGCACCACCGGCAAGCTGCCCGTGCCCTGGCCCACCCTCGTGACCACCTTGACCTA
CGGCGTGCAGTGCTTCGCCCGCTACCCCGACCACATGAAGCAGCACGACTTCTTCAAGTCCGCCATGCCC
GAAGGCTACGTCCAGGAGCGCACCATCTTCTTCAAGGACGACGGCAACTACAAGACCCGCGCCGAGGTGA
AGTTCGAGGGCGACACCCTGGTGAACCGCATCGAGCTGAAGGGCATCGACTTCAAGGAGGACGGCAACAT
CCTGGGGCACAAGCTGGAGTACAACTACAACAGCCACAAGGTCTATATCACCGCCGACAAGCAGAAGAAC
GGCATCAAGGTGAACTTCAAGACCCGCCACAACATCGAGGACGGCAGCGTGCAGCTCGCCGACCACTACC
AGCAGAACACCCCCATCGGCGACGGCCCCGTGCTGCTGCCCGACAACCACTACCTGAGCACCCAGTCCAA
GCTGAGCAAAGACCCCAACGAGAAGCGCGATCACATGGTCCTGCTGGAGTTCGTGACCGCCGCCGGGATC
ACTCTCGGCATGGACGAGCTGTACAAGTAAGCGGCCGCGACTCTAGATCATAATCAGCCATACCACATTT
GTAGAGGTTTTACTTGCTTTAAAAAACCTCCCACACCTCCCCCTGAACCTGAAACATAAAATGAATGCAA
TTGTTGTTGTTAACTTGTTTATTGCAGCTTATAATGGTTACAAATAAAGCAATAGCATCACAAATTTCAC
AAATAAAGCATTTTTTTCACTGCATTCTAGTTGTGGTTTGTCCAAACTCATCAATGTATCTTAAGGCGTA
AATTGTAAGCGTTAATATTTTGTTAAAATTCGCGTTAAATTTTTGTTAAATCAGCTCATTTTTTAACCAA
TAGGCCGAAATCGGCAAAATCCCTTATAAATCAAAAGAATAGACCGAGATAGGGT
[37 nt withheld, positions 8596-8632]
AAAGAACGTGGACTCCAACGTCAAAGG
[49 nt withheld, positions 8660-8708]
T
[91 nt withheld, positions 8710-8800]
G
[124 nt withheld, positions 8802-8925]
CAGGTGGCACTTTTCGGGGAAATGTGCGCGGAACCCCTATTTGTTTATTTTTCTAAATACATTCAAATAT
GTATCCGCTCATGAGACAATAACCCTGATAAATGCTTCAATAATATTGAAAAAGGAAGAGTCCTGAGGCG
GAAAGAACCAGCTGTGGAATGTGTGTCAGTTAGGGTGTGGAAAGTCCCCAGGCTCCCCAGCAGGCAGAAG
TATGCAAAGCATGCATCTCAATTAGTCAGCAACCAGGTGTGGAAAGTCCCCAGGCTCCCCAGCAGGCAGA
AGTATGCAAAGCATGCATCTCAATTAGTCAGCAACCATAGTCCCGCCCCTAACTCCGCCCATCCCGCCCC
TAACTCCGCCCAGTTCCGCCCATTCTCCGCCCCATGGCTGACTAATTTTTTTTATTTATGCAGAGGCCGA
GGCCGCCTCGGCCTCTGAGCTATTCCAGAAGTAGTGAGGAGGCTTTTTTGGAGGCCTAGGCTTTTGCAAA
GATCGATCAAGAGACAGGATGAGGATCGTTTCGCATGATTGAACAAGATGGATTGCACGCAGGTTCTCCG
GCCGCTTGGGTGGAGAGGCTATTCGGCTATGACTGGGCACAACAGACAATCGGCTGCTCTGATGCCGCCG
TGTTCCGGCTGTCAGCGCAGGGGCGCCCGGTTCTTTTTGTCAAGACCGACCTGTCCGGTGCCCTGAATGA
ACTGCAAGACGAGGCAGCGCGGCTATCGTGGCTGGCCACGACGGGCGTTCCTTGCGCAGCTGTGCTCGAC
GTTGTCACTGAAGCGGGAAGGGACTGGCTGCTATTGGGCGAAGTGCCGGGGCAGGATCTCCTGTCATCTC
ACCTTGCTCCTGCCGAGAAAGTATCCATCATGGCTGATGCAATGCGGCGGCTGCATACGCTTGATCCGGC
TACCTGCCCATTCGACCACCAAGCGAAACATCGCATCGAGCGAGCACGTACTCGGATGGAAGCCGGTCTT
GTCGATCAGGATGATCTGGACGAAGAGCATCAGGGGCTCGCGCCAGCCGAACTGTTCGCCAGGCTCAAGG
CGAGCATGCCCGACGGCGAGGATCTCGTCGTGACCCATGGCGATGCCTGCTTGCCGAATATCATGGTGGA
AAATGGCCGCTTTTCTGGATTCATCGACTGTGGCCGGCTGGGTGTGGCGGACCGCTATCAGGACATAGCG
TTGGCTACCCGTGATATTGCTGAAGAGCTTGGCGGCGAATGGGCTGACCGCTTCCTCGTGCTTTACGGTA
TCGCCGCTCCCGATTCGCAGCGCATCGCCTTCTATCGCCTTCTTGACGAGTTCTTCTGAGCGGGACTCTG
GGGTTCGAAATGACCGACCAAGCGACGCCCAACCTGCCATCACGAGATTTCGATTCCACCGCCGCCTTCT
ATGAAAGGTTGGGCTTCGGAATCGTTTTCCGGGACGCCGGCTGGATGATCCTCCAGCGCGGGGATCTCAT
GCTGGAGTTCTTCGCCCACCCTAGGGGGAGGCTAACTGAAACACGGAAGGAGACAATACCGGAAGGAACC
CGCGCTATGACGGCAATAAAAAGACAGAATAAAACGCACGGTGTTGGGTCGTTTGTTCATAAACGCGGGG
TTCGGTCCCAGGGCTGGCACTCTGTCGATACCCCACCAAGACCCCATTGGGGCCAATACGCCCGCGTTTC
TTCCTTTTCCCCACCCCACCCCCCAAGTTCGGGTGAAGGCCCAGGGCTCGCAGCCAACGTCGGGGCGGCA
GGCCCTGCCATAGCCTCAGGTTACTCATATATACTTTAGATTGATTTAAAACTTCATTTTTAATTTAAAA
GGATCTAGGTGAAGATCCTTTTTGATAATCTCATGACCAAAATCCCTTAACGTGAGTTTTCGTTCCACTG
AGCGTCAGACCCCGTAGAAAAGATCAAAGGATCTTCTTGAGATCCTTTTTTTCTGCGCGTAATCTGCTGC
TTGCAAACAAAAAAACCACCGCTACCAGCGGTGGTTTGTTTGCCGGATCAAGAGCTACCAACTCTTTTTC
CGAAGGTAACTGGCTTCAGCAGAGCGCAGATACCAAATACTGTTCTTCTAGTGTAGCCGTAGTTAGGCCA
CCACTTCAAGAACTCTGTAGCACCGCCTACATACCTCGCTCTGCTAATCCTGTTACCAGTGGCTGCTGCC
AGTGGCGATAAGTCGTGTCTTACCGGGTTGGACTCAAGACGATAGTTACCGGATAAGGCGCAGCGGTCGG
GCTGAACGGGGGGTTCGTGCACACAGCCCAGCTTGGAGCGAACGACCTACACCGAACTGAGATACCTACA
GCGTGAGCTATGAGAAAGCGCCACGCTTCCCGAAGGGAGAAAGGCGGACAGGTATCCGGTAAGCGGCAGG
GTCGGAACAGGAGAGCGCACGAGGGAGCTTCCAGGGGGAAACGCCTGGTATCTTTATAGTCCTGTCGGGT
TTCGCCACCTCTGACTTGAGCGTCGATTTTTGTGATGCTCGTCAGGGGGGCGGAGCCTATGGAAAAACGC
CAGCAACGCGGCCTTTTTACGGTTCCTGGCCTTTTGCTGGCCTTTTGCTCACATGTTCTTTCCTGCGTTA
TCCCCTGATTCTGTGGATAACCGTATTACCGCCATGCATTAG
Features (pLannotate 1.2.2; 14 found; start..end, strand, type, name):
     58..361     +  enhancer       CMV enhancer: human cytomegalovirus immediate early enhancer
    362..565     +  promoter       CMV promoter: human cytomegalovirus (CMV) immediate early promoter
    588..632     +  misc_feature   MCS (fragment): multiple cloning site
    640..7434    +  CDS            Tln1 (fragment): TLN1_MOUSE - Also known as Tln. Experimental evidence at protein level: Swiss-Prot protein existence level 1. Probably involved in connections of major cytoskeletal structures to the plasma membrane. High molecular weight cytoskeletal protein concentrated at regions of cell-substratum contact and, in lymphocytes, at cell-cell contacts. From Mus musculus (Mouse).
   7501..8220    +  CDS            mEmerald: brightly fluorescent monomeric variant of GFP mammalian codon-optimized
   8236..8319    +  CDS            large T antigen (fragment): large T antigen from SV40 (simian virus 40)
   8342..8463    +  polyA_signal   SV40 poly(A) signal: SV40 polyadenylation signal
   8497..8925    -  rep_origin     f1 ori (sequence partly withheld): f1 bacteriophage origin of replication; arrow indicates direction of (+) strand synthesis
   8952..9056    +  promoter       AmpR promoter: bla
   9058..9415    +  promoter       SV40 promoter: SV40 enhancer and early promoter
   9450..10244   +  CDS            NeoR/KanR: aminoglycoside phosphotransferase from Tn5; aph(3')-II (or nptII); confers resistance to neomycin, kanamycin, and G418 (Geneticin®)
  10265..10417   +  CDS            ble (fragment): BLE_KLEPN - Experimental evidence at protein level: Swiss-Prot protein existence level 1. Binding protein with a strong affinity to the bleomycin family of antibiotics. Binds to CL990; an antimitotic-antibiotic compound. From Klebsiella pneumoniae.
  10476..10523   +  polyA_signal   HSV TK poly(A) signal: herpes simplex virus thymidine kinase polyadenylation signal (Cole and Stacy, 1985)
  10852..11440   +  rep_origin     ori: high-copy-number ColE1/pMB1/pBR322/pUC origin of replication
