[The description below was written by a language model from this plasmid's Addgene catalogue record and pLannotate feature annotations shown in this document.]
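Description:
Talin-XT58-Cterminal-mEmerald is a mammalian expression plasmid of about 11.6 kb built on a Clontech pCMV-type backbone. It encodes an engineered talin with the monomeric green fluorescent protein mEmerald fused to its C-terminus. Expression is driven by the human cytomegalovirus immediate-early enhancer and promoter and terminated by an SV40 polyadenylation signal. According to the catalogue entry, the insert is a talin chimera in which rod domains R4 through R10 are deleted and replaced by immunoglobulin-like repeats 1–8 of filamin A. The automated annotation labels the whole roughly 6.8 kb reading frame upstream of mEmerald as a mouse Tln1 fragment and does not mark the filamin-derived segment separately, so the boundaries of the swap cannot be read from the feature table. The short "large T antigen" and "ble" fragments are small hits flanking the poly(A) signal and the resistance gene; the record gives no sign that they are designed functional parts.

The plasmid is propagated in E. coli through a high-copy ColE1/pUC-type origin, and an f1 origin is also present. A single Tn5 aminoglycoside phosphotransferase gene (NeoR/KanR) serves both hosts. A bacterial bla-type promoter drives it for kanamycin selection. The SV40 enhancer/early promoter, paired with an HSV TK polyadenylation signal, drives it for G418 selection of transfected mammalian cells.

The associated publication concerns how talin sets the nanoscale architecture of focal adhesions. This suggests the construct is used to express a fluorescently marked talin with an altered rod region, with the C-terminal tag allowing that end of the molecule to be localised by fluorescence imaging. The record itself does not spell out the specific experimental use.
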