Addgene plasmid #202359: Talin-XT58-Cterminal-mEmerald
Purpose: Talin(DeltaR4-10::FlnAIg1-8)-mEmerald
Depositing lab: Pakorn Kanchanawong. Depositing organization: National University of Singapore. Publication: Talin determines the nanoscale architecture of focal adhesions. Liu J, Wang Y, Goh WI, Goh H, Baird MA, Ruehland S, Teo S, Bate N, Critchley DR, Davidson MW, Kanchanawong P. Proc Natl Acad Sci U S A. 2015 Sep 1;112(35):E4864-73. doi: 10.1073/pnas.1512025112. Epub 2015 Aug 17. PubMed 26283369.
Backbone
  Vector backbone: pCMV
  Backbone manufacturer: Clontech
  Vector type: Mammalian Expression
  Selectable markers: Neomycin (select with G418)
Growth in bacteria
  Bacterial resistance: Kanamycin, 50 μg/mL
  Growth temperature: 37°C
  Growth strain: DH5alpha
  Copy number: Unknown
Gene/Insert
  Gene/Insert name: Talin(DeltaR4-10::FlnAIg1-8)-mEmerald
Terms and licenses: Academic/Nonprofit Terms; Industry Terms: Not Available to Industry
How to cite: Talin-XT58-Cterminal-mEmerald was a gift from Pakorn Kanchanawong (Addgene plasmid # 202359 ; http://n2t.net/addgene:202359 ; RRID:Addgene_202359)
